>Addgene plasmid #21604 | pUAS-Luc | depositor full sequence | sequence record 9924 | Author sequence
ACAATTTCCATTCGCCATTCAGGCTGCGCAACTGTTGGGAAGGGCGATCGGTGCGGGCCTCTTCGCTATT
ACGCCAGCTGGCGAAAGGGGGATGTGCTGCAAGGCGATTAAGTTGGGTAACGCCAGGGTTTTCCCAGTCA
CGACGTTGTAAAACGACGGCCAGTGAGCGCGCGTAATACGACTCACTATAGGGCGAATTGGGTACCGGGC
CCCCCCTCGAGGTCGACGGTATCGATAAGCTTGATATCGAATTCCTGCAGCCCGGGGGATCCACTAGTTC
TAGAGCGGCCGCCCGCTAGACGGAGTACTGTCCTCCGAGCGGAGTACTGTCCTCCGAGCGGAGTACTGTC
CTCCGAGCGGAGTACTGTCCTCCGATCACGTTCATTCTGTTTAAATATGCGACACCGCTGGCGGGAAGCA
GAATTATTTGAAACGCAATACGAAGCAGACGAAGAGAGTTCAGTGCAAACTGAAAACAAGTTTTTCGACG
ATTTATTTATTGTTTATTGTGAAGAAGTATCTACAGTGATTAATATTCAAAATACAAGTTTGTACAAAAA
AGCAGGCTTCGAAGGAGATAGAACCAATTCTCTAAGGAAATACTTAACCATGGTCGAGATCCAAATGGAA
GACGCCAAAAACATAAAGAAAGGCCCGGCGCCATTCTATCCTCTAGAGGATGGAACCGCTGGAGAGCAAC
TGCATAAGGCTATGAAGAGATACGCCCTGGTTCCTGGAACAATTGCTTTTACAGATGCACATATCGAGGT
GAACATCACGTACGCGGAATACTTCGAAATGTCCGTTCGGTTGGCAGAAGCTATGAAACGATATGGGCTG
AATACAAATCACAGAATCGTCGTATGCAGTGAAAACTCTCTTCAATTCTTTATGCCGGTGTTGGGCGCGT
TATTTATCGGAGTTGCAGTTGCGCCCGCGAACGACATTTATAATGAACGTGAATTGCTCAACAGTATGAA
CATTTCGCAGCCTACCGTAGTGTTTGTTTCCAAAAAGGGGTTGCAAAAAATTTTGAACGTGCAAAAAAAA
TTACCAATAATCCAGAAAATTATTATCATGGATTCTAAAACGGATTACCAGGGATTTCAGTCGATGTACA
CGTTCGTCACATCTCATCTACCTCCCGGTTTTAATGAATACGATTTTGTACCAGAGTCCTTTGATCGTGA
CAAAACAATTGCACTGATAATGAATTCCTCTGGATCTACTGGGTTACCTAAGGGTGTGGCCCTTCCGCAT
AGAACTGCCTGCGTCAGATTCTCGCATGCCAGAGATCCTATTTTTGGCAATCAAATCATTCCGGATACTG
CGATTTTAAGTGTTGTTCCATTCCATCACGGTTTTGGAATGTTTACTACACTCGGATATTTGATATGTGG
ATTTCGAGTCGTCTTAATGTATAGATTTGAAGAAGAGCTGTTTTTACGATCCCTTCAGGATTACAAAATT
CAAAGTGCGTTGCTAGTACCAACCCTATTTTCATTCTTCGCCAAAAGCACTCTGATTGACAAATACGATT
TATCTAATTTACACGAAATTGCTTCTGGGGGCGCACCTCTTTCGAAAGAAGTCGGGGAAGCGGTTGCAAA
ACGCTTCCATCTTCCAGGGATACGACAAGGATATGGGCTCACTGAGACTACATCAGCTATTCTGATTACA
CCCGAGGGGGATGATAAACCGGGCGCGGTCGGTAAAGTTGTTCCATTTTTTGAAGCGAAGGTTGTGGATC
TGGATACCGGGAAAACGCTGGGCGTTAATCAGAGAGGCGAATTATGTGTCAGAGGACCTATGATTATGTC
CGGTTATGTAAACAATCCGGAAGCGACCAACGCCTTGATTGACAAGGATGGATGGCTACATTCTGGAGAC
ATAGCTTACTGGGACGAAGACGAACACTTCTTCATAGTTGACCGCTTGAAGTCTTTAATTAAATACAAAG
GATATCAGGTGGCCCCCGCTGAATTGGAATCGATATTGTTACAACACCCCAACATCTTCGACGCGGGCGT
GGCAGGTCTTCCCGACGATGACGCCGGTGAACTTCCCGCCGCCGTTGTTGTTTTGGAGCACGGAAAGACG
ATGACGGAAAAAGAGATCGTGGATTACGTGGCCAGTCAAGTAACAACCGCGAAAAAGTTGCGCGGAGGAG
TTGTGTTTGTGGACGAAGTACCGAAAGGTCTTACCGGAAAACTCGACGCAAGAAAAATCAGAGAGATCCT
CATAAAGGCCAAGAAGGGCGGAAAGTCCAAATTGTAAAATGTAACTGTATTCAGCGATGACGAAATTCTT
AGCTATTGTAATCCTCCGAGGCCTCGAGGTCGAATCTAGACCCAGCTTTCTTGTACAAAGTGGTTTGTTT
ATTGCAGCTTATAATGGTTACAAATAAAGCAATAGCATCACAAATTTCACAAATAAAGCATTTTTTTCAC
TGCATTCTAGTTGTGGTTTGTCCAAACTCATCAATGTATCTTATCATGTCTGCGGCCGCCACCGCGGTGG
AGCTCCAGCTTTTGTTCCCTTTAGTGAGGGTTAATTGCGCGCTTGGCGTAATCATGGTCATAGCTGTTTC
CTGTGTGAAATTGTTATCCGCTCACAATTCCACACAACATACGAGCCGGAAGCATAAAGTGTAAAGCCTG
GGGTGCCTAATGAGTGAGCTAACTCACATTAATTGCGTTGCGCTCACTGCCCGCTTTCCAGTCGGGAAAC
CTGTCGTGCCAGCTGCATTAATGAATCGGCCAACGCGCGGGGAGAGGCGGTTTGCGTATTGGGCGCTCTT
CCGCTTCCTCGCTCACTGACTCGCTGCGCTCGGTCGTTCGGCTGCGGCGAGCGGTATCAGCTCACTCAAA
GGCGGTAATACGGTTATCCACAGAATCAGGGGATAACGCAGGAAAGAACATGTGAGCAAAAGGCCAGCAA
AAGGCCAGGAACCGTAAAAAGGCCGCGTTGCTGGCGTTTTTCCATAGGCTCCGCCCCCCTGACGAGCATC
ACAAAAATCGACGCTCAAGTCAGAGGTGGCGAAACCCGACAGGACTATAAAGATACCAGGCGTTTCCCCC
TGGAAGCTCCCTCGTGCGCTCTCCTGTTCCGACCCTGCCGCTTACCGGATACCTGTCCGCCTTTCTCCCT
TCGGGAAGCGTGGCGCTTTCTCATAGCTCACGCTGTAGGTATCTCAGTTCGGTGTAGGTCGTTCGCTCCA
AGCTGGGCTGTGTGCACGAACCCCCCGTTCAGCCCGACCGCTGCGCCTTATCCGGTAACTATCGTCTTGA
GTCCAACCCGGTAAGACACGACTTATCGCCACTGGCAGCAGCCACTGGTAACAGGATTAGCAGAGCGAGG
TATGTAGGCGGTGCTACAGAGTTCTTGAAGTGGTGGCCTAACTACGGCTACACTAGAAGGACAGTATTTG
GTATCTGCGCTCTGCTGAAGCCAGTTACCTTCGGAAAAAGAGTTGGTAGCTCTTGATCCGGCAAACAAAC
CACCGCTGGTAGCGGTGGTTTTTTTGTTTGCAAGCAGCAGATTACGCGCAGAAAAAAAGGATCTCAAGAA
GATCCTTTGATCTTTTCTACGGGGTCTGACGCTCAGTGGAACGAAAACTCACGTTAAGGGATTTTGGTCA
TGAGATTATCAAAAAGGATCTTCACCTAGATCCTTTTTATTCGCGGCGTTGTGACAATTTACCGAACAAC
TCCGCGGCCGGGAAGCCGATCTCGGCTTGAACGAATTGTTAGGTGGCGGTACTTGGGTCGATATCAAAGT
GCATCACTTCTTCCCGTATGCCCAACTTTGTATAGAGAGCCACTGCGGGATCGTCACCGTAATCTGCTTG
CACGTAGATCACATAAGCACCAAGCGCGTTGGCCTCATGCTTGAGGAGATTGATGAGCGCGGTGGCAATG
CCCTGCCTCCGGTGCTCGCCGGAGACTGCGAGATCATAGATATAGATCTCACTACGCGGCTGCTCAAACC
TGGGCAGAACGTAAGCCGCGAGAGCGCCAACAACCGCTTCTTGGTCGAAGGCAGCAAGCGCGATGAATGT
CTTACTACGGAGCAAGTTCCCGAGGTAATCGGAGTCCGGCTGATGTTGGGAGTAGGTGGCTACGTCTCCG
AACTCACGACCGAAAAGATCAAGAGCAGCCCGCATGGATTTGACTTGGTCAGGGCCGAGCCTACATGTGC
GAATGATGCCCATACTTGAGCCACCTAACTTTGTTTTAGGGCGACTGCCCTGCTGCGTAACATCGTTGCT
GCTGCGTAACATCGTTGCTGCTCCATAACATCAAACATCGACCCACGGCGTAACGCGCTTGCTGCTTGGA
TGCCCGAGGCATAGACTGTACAAAAAAACAGTCATAACAAGCCATGAAAACCGCCACTGCGCCGTTACCA
CCGCTGCGTTCGGTCAAGGTTCTGGACCAGTTGCGTGAGCGCATACGCTACTTGCATTACAGTTTACGAA
CCGAACAGGCTTATGTCAACTGGGTTCGTGCCTTCATCCGTTTCCACGGTGTGCGTCACCCGGCAACCTT
GGGCAGCAGCGAAGTCGAGGCATTTCTGTCCTGGCTGGCGAACGAGCGCAAGGTTTCGGTCTCCACGCAT
CGTCAGGCATTGGCGGCCTTGCTGTTCTTCTACGGCAAGGTGCTGTGCACGGATCTGCCCTGGCTTCAGG
AGATCGGAAGACCTCGGCCGTCGCGGCGCTTGCCGGTGGTGCTGACCCCGGATGAAGTGGTTCGCATCCT
CGGTTTTCTGGAAGGCGAGCATCGTTTGTTCGCCCAGGACTCTAGCTATAGTTCTAGTGGTTGGCTACGA
TTATTGAAGCATTTATCAGGGTTATTGTCTCATGAGCGGATACATATTTGAATGTATTTAGAAAAATAAA
CAAATAGGGGTTCCGCGCACATTTCCCCGAAAAGTGCCACCTG
[124 nt withheld, positions 4944-5067]
C
[91 nt withheld, positions 5069-5159]
A
[49 nt withheld, positions 5161-5209]
CCTTTGACGTTGGAGTCCACGTTCTTT
[37 nt withheld, positions 5237-5273]
ACCCTATCTCGGTCTATTCTTTTGATTTATAAGGGATTTTGCCGATTTCGGCCTATTGGTTAAAAAATGA
GCTGATTTAACAAAAATTTAACGCGAATTTTAACAAAATATTAACGCTT
Features (pLannotate 1.2.2; 21 found; start..end, strand, type, name):
     11..166     -  CDS            lacZα (fragment): LacZα fragment of β-galactosidase; lacZ fragment
    174..192     +  promoter       T7 promoter: promoter for bacteriophage T7 RNA polymerase
    201..293     -  misc_feature   MCS (fragment): pBluescript multiple cloning site
    301..375     +  protein_bind   5X UAS (fragment): five tandem copies of the "ScaI site" 17-mer CGGAGTACTGTCCTCCG, an upstream activating sequence (UAS) that efficiently binds yeast Gal4 (Webster et al., 1988; Pfeiffer et al., 2010) GAL4
    491..507     -  misc_feature   CEN4 (fragment): S. cerevisiae CEN4 centromere
    544..568     +  protein_bind   attB1: mutant version of attB; recombination site for the Gateway® BP reaction BP Clonase™
    625..2274    +  CDS            LUCI_PHOPY: Experimental evidence at protein level: Swiss-Prot protein existence level 1. Produces green light with a wavelength of 562 nm. From Photinus pyralis (Common eastern firefly) (Lampyris pyralis).
   2350..2374    -  protein_bind   attB2: mutant version of attB; recombination site for the Gateway® BP reaction BP Clonase™
   2375..2502    +  polyA_signal   SV40 poly(A) signal (fragment): SV40 polyadenylation signal
   2502..2525    -  misc_feature   MCS (fragment): pBluescript multiple cloning site
   2538..2556    -  promoter       T3 promoter: promoter for bacteriophage T3 RNA polymerase
   2601..2617    -  protein_bind   lac operator: The lac repressor binds to the lac operator to inhibit transcription in E. coli. This inhibition can be relieved by adding lactose or isopropyl-β-D-thiogalactopyranoside (IPTG). lac repressor encoded by lacI
   2625..2655    -  promoter       lac promoter: promoter for the E. coli lac operon
   2670..2691    -  protein_bind   CAP binding site: CAP binding activates transcription in the presence of cAMP. E. coli catabolite activator protein
   2704..2796    -  CDS            lacI (fragment): lac repressor; lacI; The lac repressor binds to the lac operator to inhibit transcription in E. coli. This inhibition can be relieved by adding lactose or isopropyl-β-D-thiogalactopyranoside (IPTG).
   2979..3567    -  rep_origin     ori: high-copy-number ColE1/pMB1/pBR322/pUC origin of replication
   3749..4282    -  CDS            GmR: gentamycin acetyltransferase; aacC1; confers resistance to gentamycin
   4471..4499    -  promoter       Pc promoter: intI1 (promoter lies within the coding sequence); class 1 integron promoter
   4477..4824    -  CDS            YPR2_ECOLX (fragment): Protein predicted: Swiss-Prot protein existence level 4. From Escherichia coli.
   4830..4917    -  promoter       AmpR promoter (fragment): bla
   4944..5372    +  rep_origin     f1 ori (sequence partly withheld): f1 bacteriophage origin of replication; arrow indicates direction of (+) strand synthesis
