[The description below was written by a language model from this plasmid's Addgene catalogue record and pLannotate feature annotations shown in this document.]
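Description:
pUAS-Luc is a Gal4-responsive firefly luciferase reporter plasmid for use in cultured insect cells, built on a modified pBluescript SK(-) backbone. In E. coli it is maintained at high copy by the ColE1/pUC-type origin and selected with gentamicin. The annotated sequence shows a gentamicin acetyltransferase gene (aacC1) driven by a class 1 integron Pc promoter, and only a fragment of the original AmpR promoter remains, which suggests that the ampicillin marker of the parent vector was replaced. An f1 origin, the flanking T7 and T3 promoters, and remnants of the lacZα/lac promoter region and multiple cloning site are carried over from pBluescript.

The payload, catalogued as "UAS-hsp70 luciferase", begins with a cluster of Gal4 upstream activating sequences (annotated as a partial 5X UAS). The catalogue name indicates that an hsp70 promoter element follows, presumably in the unannotated stretch between the UAS and the coding region, although the feature table does not call it. Next comes the full Photinus pyralis luciferase coding sequence, flanked by attB1 and attB2 sites, which implies the reporter gene was introduced by Gateway recombination. An SV40 polyadenylation signal fragment terminates the transcript. A very short "CEN4" hit in this region is most likely a spurious annotation.

Luciferase expression depends on a Gal4 DNA-binding domain fusion recruiting a transcriptional activation function to the UAS sites. The associated publication describes a two-hybrid system for analysing protein interactions in cultured insect cells. In that setting the plasmid would serve as the readout, producing light when a bait fused to the Gal4 DNA-binding domain interacts with a prey fused to an activation domain.
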