Addgene plasmid #21604: pUAS-Luc
Depositing lab: Takahiro Kusakabe. Depositing organization: Kyushu University. Publication: Analysis of protein interactions with two-hybrid system in cultured insect cells. Mon H, Sugahara R, Hong SM, Lee JM, Kamachi Y, Kawaguchi Y, Kusakabe T. Anal Biochem. 2009 Sep 15;392(2):180-2. doi: 10.1016/j.ab.2009.05.033. PubMed 19481053.
Backbone
  Vector backbone: pBluescript SK(-)
  Backbone manufacturer: Stratagene
  Backbone size w/o insert (bp): 3415
  Vector type: Insect Expression
Growth in bacteria
  Bacterial resistance: Gentamicin, 10 μg/mL
  Growth temperature: 37°C
  Growth strain: DH5alpha
  Copy number: High Copy
Gene/Insert
  Gene/Insert name: UAS-hsp70 luciferase
  Insert size (bp): 1977
  Cloning method: Restriction Enzyme
  Sequencing primers: 5′ TCCCAGTCACGACGTTGTAAAACGACGGCC; 3′ CACACAGGAAACAGCTATGACCATGATTAC
Terms and licenses: Academic/Nonprofit Terms; Industry Terms: Not Available to Industry
How to cite: pUAS-Luc was a gift from Takahiro Kusakabe (Addgene plasmid # 21604 ; http://n2t.net/addgene:21604 ; RRID:Addgene_21604)
