>Addgene plasmid #21604 | pUAS-Luc | addgene partial sequence | sequence record 27327 | pUAS-Luc with T7
CCCCTCGAGGTCGACGGTATCGATAAGCTTGATATCGAATTCCTGCAGCCCGGGGGATCCACTAGTTCTA
GAGCGGCCGCCCGCTAGACGGAGTACTGTCCTCCGAGCGGAGTACTGTCCTCCGAGCGGAGTACTGTCCT
CCGAGCGGAGTACTGTCCTCCGAGCGGAGTACTGTCCTCCGATCACGTTCATTCTGTTTAAATATGCGAC
ACCGCTGGCGGGAAGCAGAATTATTTGAAACGCAATACGAAGCAGACGAAGAGAGTTCAGTGCAAACTGA
AAACAAGTTTTTCGACGATTTATTTATTGTTTATTGTGAAGAAGTATCTACAGTGATTAATATTCAAAAT
ACAAGTTTGTACAAAAAAGCAGGCTTCGAAGGAGATAGAACCAATTCTCTAAGGAAATACTTAACCATGG
TCGAGATCCAAATGGAAGACGCCAAAAACATAAAGAAAGGCCCGGCGCCATTCTATCCTCTAGAGGATGG
AACCGCTGGAGAGCAACTGCATAAGGCTATGAAGAGATACGCCCTGGTTCCTGGAACAATTGCTTTTACA
GATGCACATATCGAGGTGAACATCACGTACGCGGAATACTTCGAAATGTCCGTTCGGTTGGCAGAAGCTA
TGAAACGATATGGGCTGAATACAAATCACAGAATCGTCGTATGCAGTGAAAACTCTCTTCAATTCTTTAT
GCCGGTGTTGGGCGCGTTATTTATCGGAGTTGCAGTTGCGCCCGCGAACGACATTTATAATGAACGTGAA
TTGCTCAACAGTATGAACATTTCGCAGCCTACCGTANNGTTTGTTTCCAAAAGGGGTTGCAAAAAATTTT
